Addgene plasmid #104742: pUG-313
Purpose: Level 2 construct
Depositing lab: Marco Trujillo. Depositing organization: Leibniz Institute of Plant Biochemistry (IPB). Publication: UbiGate: a synthetic biology toolbox to analyse ubiquitination. Kowarschik K, Hoehenwarter W, Marillonnet S, Trujillo M. New Phytol. 2018 Mar;217(4):1749-1763. doi: 10.1111/nph.14900. Epub 2017 Nov 30. PubMed 29194629.
Backbone
  Vector backbone: pET-28GG
  Backbone size w/o insert (bp): 5190
  Vector type: Bacterial Expression
Growth in bacteria
  Bacterial resistance: Kanamycin, 50 μg/mL
  Growth temperature: 37°C
  Growth strain: DH5alpha
  Copy number: Low Copy
Gene/Insert
  Gene/Insert name: HIS-Ubq_UBA1_HA-UBC22_EL3 (alt name: AT4G05320,AT2G30110,AT5G05080)
  Species: A. thaliana (mustard weed)
  Insert size (bp): 4648
  Promoter: T7
  Tag / fusion protein: HIS-Ubq, HA-E2 (N terminal on insert)
  Cloning method: Restriction Enzyme; 5′ cloning site BpiI (destroyed during cloning); 3′ cloning site BpiI (destroyed during cloning)
  Sequencing primers: 5′ T7; 3′ T7 Terminal
Terms and licenses: Academic/Nonprofit Terms; Industry Terms: Not Available to Industry
How to cite: pUG-313 was a gift from Marco Trujillo (Addgene plasmid # 104742 ; http://n2t.net/addgene:104742 ; RRID:Addgene_104742)
