[The description below was written by a language model from this plasmid's Addgene catalogue record and pLannotate feature annotations shown in this document.]
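Description:
pUG-313 is a bacterial expression plasmid from the UbiGate toolbox, a modular cloning system for reconstituting ubiquitination cascades in E. coli. It is catalogued as a "Level 2" construct, meaning several transcription or translation units have been assembled into the pET-28GG backbone, a Golden Gate-adapted pET-28 derivative. Assembly used the type IIS enzyme BpiI, whose sites were destroyed in the process. The backbone carries a ColE1/pBR322-type origin with the bom region and rop, consistent with the listed low copy number. It also has an f1 origin, a kanamycin resistance gene for selection, and lacI for repression of the expression cassette.

The roughly 4.6 kb Arabidopsis thaliana insert is arranged as a polycistronic operon. A single T7 promoter with a lac operator sits upstream and a T7 terminator downstream, so expression is IPTG-inducible in hosts that supply T7 RNA polymerase. Three open reading frames follow, each preceded by its own T7 gene 10-type ribosome binding site. The first is ubiquitin with an N-terminal His tag, the second is the E1 ubiquitin-activating enzyme UBA1, and the third is the E2 conjugating enzyme UBC22 with N-terminal HA epitope repeats. The "EL3" at the end of the insert name is not explained in the record and may denote an end-linker module closing the assembly. No E3 ligase or substrate is annotated.

Co-expressing tagged ubiquitin, E1 and E2 in one cell supplies the upstream part of the cascade. This presumably allows E2 activity to be examined, or E3s and substrates to be added from other constructs. The depositor and sequencing-derived records show the same feature order and differ by only a few nucleotides in length.
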