Features (pLannotate 1.2.2; 25 found; start..end, strand, type, name):
     12..467     +  rep_origin     f1 ori (sequence partly withheld): f1 bacteriophage origin of replication; arrow indicates direction of (+) strand synthesis
    494..551     +  promoter       AmpR promoter (fragment): bla
    560..1375    -  CDS            KanR: aminoglycoside phosphotransferase; aph(3')-Ia; confers resistance to kanamycin in bacteria or G418 (Geneticin®) in eukaryotes
   1497..2085    +  rep_origin     ori: high-copy-number ColE1/pMB1/pBR322/pUC origin of replication
   2271..2413    -  misc_feature   bom: basis of mobility region from pBR322
   2515..2706    -  CDS            rop: Rop protein, which maintains plasmids at low copy number; rop
   2723..3103    +  CDS            YPB1_ECOLX: Protein predicted: Swiss-Prot protein existence level 4. From Escherichia coli.
   3175..3466    -  CDS            TcR (fragment): tetracycline efflux protein; tet; confers resistance to tetracycline
   3481..3502    -  protein_bind   CAP binding site: CAP binding activates transcription in the presence of cAMP. E. coli catabolite activator protein
   3515..4597    -  CDS            lacI: lac repressor; lacI; The lac repressor binds to the lac operator to inhibit transcription in E. coli. This inhibition can be relieved by adding lactose or isopropyl-β-D-thiogalactopyranoside (IPTG).
   4598..4675    -  promoter       lacI promoter: lacI
   4683..4962    -  CDS            TcR (fragment): tetracycline efflux protein; tet; confers resistance to tetracycline
   4984..5002    +  promoter       T7 promoter: promoter for bacteriophage T7 RNA polymerase
   5003..5027    +  protein_bind   lac operator: The lac repressor binds to the lac operator to inhibit transcription in E. coli. This inhibition can be relieved by adding lactose or isopropyl-β-D-thiogalactopyranoside (IPTG). lac repressor encoded by lacI
   5048..5065    +  RBS            RBS (fragment): efficient ribosome binding site from bacteriophage T7 gene 10 (Olins and Rangwala, 1989)
   5080..5098    +  CDS            9xHis (fragment): 9xHis affinity tag
   5105..5332    +  CDS            UBIQ_AVESA: Experimental evidence at protein level: Swiss-Prot protein existence level 1. Ubiquitin exists either covalently attached to another protein, or free (unanchored). When covalently bound, it is conjugated to target proteins via an isopeptide bond either as a monomer (monoubiquitin), a polymer linked via different Lys residues of the ubiquitin (polyubiquitin chains) or a linear polymer linked via the initiator Met of the ubiquitin (linear polyubiquitin chains). Polyubiquitin chains, when attached to a target protein, have different functions depending on the Lys residue of the ubiquitin that is
   5344..5361    +  RBS            RBS (fragment): efficient ribosome binding site from bacteriophage T7 gene 10 (Olins and Rangwala, 1989)
   5368..8607    +  CDS            UBA1: UBE11_ARATH - Also known as MOS5. Experimental evidence at protein level: Swiss-Prot protein existence level 1. Activates ubiquitin by first adenylating its C-terminal glycine residue with ATP, and thereafter linking this residue to the side chain of a cysteine residue in E1, yielding a ubiquitin-E1 thioester and free AMP. From Arabidopsis thaliana (Mouse-ear cress).
   8619..8636    +  RBS            RBS (fragment): efficient ribosome binding site from bacteriophage T7 gene 10 (Olins and Rangwala, 1989)
   8646..8734    +  CDS            3xHA (fragment): three tandem HA epitope tags
   8748..8836    +  CDS            3xHA (fragment): three tandem HA epitope tags
   8838..9590    +  CDS            UBC22: UBC22_ARATH - Experimental evidence at protein level: Swiss-Prot protein existence level 1. Accepts the ubiquitin from the E1 complex and catalyzes its covalent attachment to other proteins. From Arabidopsis thaliana (Mouse-ear cress).
   9709..9758    +  CDS            SET1 (fragment): solubility-enhancement tag derived from T7 phage gene 10B
   9766..9813    +  terminator     T7 terminator: transcription terminator for bacteriophage T7 RNA polymerase
>Addgene plasmid #104742 | pUG-313 | depositor full sequence | sequence record 198570 | Full Sequence
TGGCGAATGGG
[124 nt withheld, positions 12-135]
C
[91 nt withheld, positions 137-227]
A
[49 nt withheld, positions 229-277]
CCTTTGACGTTGGAGTCCACGTTCTTT
[37 nt withheld, positions 305-341]
ACCCTATCTCGGTCTATTCTTTTGATTTATAAGGGATTTTGCCGATTTCGGCCTATTGGTTAAAAAATGA
GCTGATTTAACAAAAATTTAACGCGAATTTTAACAAAATATTAACGTTTACAATTTCAGGTGGCACTTTT
CGGGGAAATGTGCGCGGAACCCCTATTTGTTTATTTTTCTAAATACATTCAAATATGTATCCGCTCATGA
ATTAATTCTTAGAAAAACTCATCGAGCATCAAATGAAACTGCAATTTATTCATATCAGGATTATCAATAC
CATATTTTTGAAAAAGCCGTTTCTGTAATGAAGGAGAAAACTCACCGAGGCAGTTCCATAGGATGGCAAG
ATCCTGGTATCGGTCTGCGATTCCGACTCGTCCAACATCAATACAACCTATTAATTTCCCCTCGTCAAAA
ATAAGGTTATCAAGTGAGAAATCACCATGAGTGACGACTGAATCCGGTGAGAATGGCAAAAGTTTATGCA
TTTCTTTCCAGACTTGTTCAACAGGCCAGCCATTACGCTCGTCATCAAAATCACTCGCATCAACCAAACC
GTTATTCATTCGTGATTGCGCCTGAGCGAGTCGAAATACGCGATCGCTGTTAAAAGGACAATTACAAACA
GGAATCGAATGCAACCGGCGCAGGAACACTGCCAGCGCATCAACAATATTTTCACCTGAATCAGGATATT
CTTCTAATACCTGGAATGCTGTTTTCCCGGGGATCGCAGTGGTGAGTAACCATGCATCATCAGGAGTACG
GATAAAATGCTTGATGGTCGGAAGAGGCATAAATTCCGTCAGCCAGTTTAGTCTGACCATCTCATCTGTA
ACATCATTGGCAACGCTACCTTTGCCATGTTTCAGAAACAACTCTGGCGCATCGGGCTTCCCATACAATC
GATAGATTGTCGCACCTGATTGCCCGACATTATCGCGAGCCCATTTATACCCATATAAATCAGCATCCAT
GTTGGAATTTAATCGCGGCCTAGAGCAAGACGTTTCCCGTTGAATATGGCTCATAACACCCCTTGTATTA
CTGTTTATGTAAGCAGACAGTTTTATTGTTCATGACCAAAATCCCTTAACGTGAGTTTTCGTTCCACTGA
GCGTCAGACCCCGTAGAAAAGATCAAAGGATCTTCTTGAGATCCTTTTTTTCTGCGCGTAATCTGCTGCT
TGCAAACAAAAAAACCACCGCTACCAGCGGTGGTTTGTTTGCCGGATCAAGAGCTACCAACTCTTTTTCC
GAAGGTAACTGGCTTCAGCAGAGCGCAGATACCAAATACTGTCCTTCTAGTGTAGCCGTAGTTAGGCCAC
CACTTCAAGAACTCTGTAGCACCGCCTACATACCTCGCTCTGCTAATCCTGTTACCAGTGGCTGCTGCCA
GTGGCGATAAGTCGTGTCTTACCGGGTTGGACTCAAGACGATAGTTACCGGATAAGGCGCAGCGGTCGGG
CTGAACGGGGGGTTCGTGCACACAGCCCAGCTTGGAGCGAACGACCTACACCGAACTGAGATACCTACAG
CGTGAGCTATGAGAAAGCGCCACGCTTCCCGAAGGGAGAAAGGCGGACAGGTATCCGGTAAGCGGCAGGG
TCGGAACAGGAGAGCGCACGAGGGAGCTTCCAGGGGGAAACGCCTGGTATCTTTATAGTCCTGTCGGGTT
TCGCCACCTCTGACTTGAGCGTCGATTTTTGTGATGCTCGTCAGGGGGGCGGAGCCTATGGAAAAACGCC
AGCAACGCGGCCTTTTTACGGTTCCTGGCCTTTTGCTGGCCTTTTGCTCACATGTTCTTTCCTGCGTTAT
CCCCTGATTCTGTGGATAACCGTATTACCGCCTTTGAGTGAGCTGATACCGCTCGCCGCAGCCGAACGAC
CGAGCGCAGCGAGTCAGTGAGCGAGGAAGCGGAAGAGCGCCTGATGCGGTATTTTCTCCTTACGCATCTG
TGCGGTATTTCACACCGCATATATGGTGCACTCTCAGTACAATCTGCTCTGATGCCGCATAGTTAAGCCA
GTATACACTCCGCTATCGCTACGTGACTGGGTCATGGCTGCGCCCCGACACCCGCCAACACCCGCTGACG
CGCCCTGACGGGCTTGTCTGCTCCCGGCATCCGCTTACAGACAAGCTGTGACCGACTCCGGGAGCTGCAT
GTGTCAGAGGTTTTCACCGTCATCACCGAAACGCGCGAGGCAGCTGCGGTAAAGCTCATCAGCGTGGTCG
TGAAGCGATTCACAGATGTCTGCCTGTTCATCCGCGTCCAGCTCGTTGAGTTTCTCCAGAAGCGTTAATG
TCTGGCTTCTGATAAAGCGGGCCATGTTAAGGGCGGTTTTTTCCTGTTTGGTCACTGATGCCTCCGTGTA
AGGGGGATTTCTGTTCATGGGGGTAATGATACCGATGAAACGAGAGAGGATGCTCACGATACGGGTTACT
GATGATGAACATGCCCGGTTACTGGAACGTTGTGAGGGTAAACAACTGGCGGTATGGATGCGGCGGGACC
AGAGAAAAATCACTCAGGGTCAATGCCAGCGCTTCGTTAATACAGATGTAGGTGTTCCACAGGGTAGCCA
GCAGCATCCTGCGATGCAGATCCGGAACATAATGGTGCAGGGCGCTGACTTCCGCGTTTCCAGACTTTAC
GAAACACGGAAACCCAAGACCATTCATGTTGTTGCTCAGGTCGCAGACGTTTTGCAGCAGCAGTCGCTTC
ACGTTCGCTCGCGTATCGGTGATTCATTCTGCTAACCAGTAAGGCAACCCCGCCAGCCTAGCCGGGTCCT
CAACGACAGGAGCACGATCATGCGCACCCGTGGGGCCGCCATGCCGGCGATAATGGCCTGCTTCTCGCCG
AAACGTTTGGTGGCGGGACCAGTGACGAAGGCTTGAGCGAGGGCGTGCAAGATTCCGAATACCGCAAGCG
ACAGGCCGATCATCGTCGCGCTCCAGCGAAAGCGGTCCTCGCCGAAAATGACCCAGAGCGCTGCCGGCAC
CTGTCCTACGAGTTGCATGATAAAGAACACAGTCATAAGTGCGGCGACGATAGTCATGCCCCGCGCCCAC
CGGAAGGAGCTGACTGGGTTGAAGGCTCTCAAGGGCATCGGTCGAGATCCCGGTGCCTAATGAGTGAGCT
AACTTACATTAATTGCGTTGCGCTCACTGCCCGCTTTCCAGTCGGGAAACCTGTCGTGCCAGCTGCATTA
ATGAATCGGCCAACGCGCGGGGAGAGGCGGTTTGCGTATTGGGCGCCAGGGTGGTTTTTCTTTTCACCAG
TGACACGGGCAACAGCTGATTGCCCTTCACCGCCTGGCCCTGAGAGAGTTGCAGCAAGCGGTCCACGCTG
GTTTGCCCCAGCAGGCGAAAATCCTGTTTGATGGTGGTTAACGGCGGGATATAACATGAGCTGTCCTCGG
TATCGTCGTATCCCACTACCGAGATATCCGCACCAACGCGCAGCCCGGACTCGGTAATGGCGCGCATTGC
GCCCAGCGCCATCTGATCGTTGGCAACCAGCATCGCAGTGGGAACGATGCCCTCATTCAGCATTTGCATG
GTTTGTTGAAAACCGGACATGGCACTCCAGTCGCCTTCCCGTTCCGCTATCGGCTGAATTTGATTGCGAG
TGAGATATTTATGCCAGCCAGCCAGACGCAGACGCGCCGAGACAGAACTTAATGGGCCCGCTAACAGCGC
GATTTGCTGGTGACCCAATGCGACCAGATGCTCCACGCCCAGTCGCGTACCGTCCTCATGGGAGAAAATA
ATACTGTTGATGGGTGTCTGGTCAGAGACATCAAGAAATAACGCCGGAACATTAGTGCAGGCAGCTTCCA
CAGCAATGGCATCCTGGTCATCCAGCGGATAGTTAATGATCAGCCCACTGACGCGTTGCGCGAGAAGATT
GTGCACCGCCGCTTTACAGGCTTCGACGCCGCTTCGTTCTACCATCGACACCACCACGCTGGCACCCAGT
TGATCGGCGCGAGATTTAATCGCCGCGACAATTTGCGACGGCGCGTGCAGGGCCAGACTGGAGGTGGCAA
CGCCAATCAGCAACGACTGTTTGCCCGCCAGTTGTTGTGCCACGCGGTTGGGAATGTAATTCAGCTCCGC
CATCGCCGCTTCCACTTTTTCCCGCGTTTTCGCAGAAACGTGGCTGGCCTGGTTCACCACGCGGGAAACG
GTCTGATAAGAGACACCGGCATACTCTGCGACATCGTATAACGTTACTGGTTTCACATTCACCACCCTGA
ATTGACTCTCTTCCGGGCGCTATCATGCCATACCGCGAAAGGTTTTGCGCCATTCGATGGTGTCCGGGAT
CTCGACGCTCTCCCTTATGCGACTCCTGCATTAGGAAGCAGCCCAGTAGTAGGTTGAGGCCGTTGAGCAC
CGCCGCCGCAAGGAATGGTGCATGCAAGGAGATGGCGCCCAACAGTCCCCCGGCCACGGGGCCTGCCACC
ATACCCACGCCGAAACAAGCGCTCATGAGCCCGAAGTGGCGAGCCCGATCTTCCCCATCGGTGATGTCGG
CGATATAGGCGCCAGCAACCGCACCTGTGGCGCCGGTGATGCCGGCCACGATGCGTCCGGCGTAGAGGAT
CGAGATCTCGATCCCGCGAAATTAATACGACTCACTATAGGGGAATTGTGAGCGGATAACAATTCCCCTC
TAGAAATAATTTTGCCTTAACTTTAAGAAGGAGATATACCATGGGCAGCCACCACCACCACCACCACAGC
GGAATGCAGATCTTTGTTAAGACTCTCACCGGAAAGACAATCACCCTGGAGGTGGAAAGCTCCGACACCA
TCGACAACGTTAAGGCCAAGATCCAGGATAAGGAGGGCATTCCTCCGGATCAGCAGAGGCTTATTTTCGC
CGGCAAGCAGCTAGAGGATGGCCGTACGTTGGCTGATTACAATATCCAGAAGGAATCCACCCTCCACTTG
GTCCTCAGGCTCCGTGGTGGTTAAGCTTGCAATTAACTTTAAGAAGGAGATATACAATGCTTCACAAGCG
AGCTAGTGAAGCTAACGATAAGAACGATAATACCATCATCGGTTCCGATTTAGCATCATCTAAGAAACGC
CGTATCGATTTCACTGAATCTTCGTCTGATAAGTCATCTTCGATTTTAGCTTCTGGTAGTAGCAGGGGTT
TTCACGGCGATAGCGTCGTTCAGCAAATCGACATGGCTTTTGGTAATTCGAACCGTCAGGAGATTGATGA
AGATCTGCACAGTCGCCAGCTCGCCGTCTATGGTCGTGAGACTATGAGGCGTCTCTTTGCTTCCAATGTT
CTCATCTCGGGGATGCACGGTCTTGGTGCCGAGATTGCCAAGAATCTTATACTTGCTGGTGTGAAGTCTG
TGACCTTGCATGATGAAAGAGTTGTAGAGCTATGGGACTTATCAAGCAACTTTGTTTTCTCGGAGGATGA
TGTTGGCAAGAATAGAGCAGATGCTTCTGTTCAGAAGTTACAGGATCTTAACAATGCTGTGGTTGTCTCT
AGCTTGACCAAAAGCTTAAACAAAGAGGATCTTTCTGGCTTCCAGGTTGTTGTATTCTCTGACATAAGCA
TGGAAAGAGCAATCGAATTTGATGACTATTGTCACAGCCATCAGCCTCCTATCGCTTTTGTCAAGGCTGA
TGTCAGGGGTCTTTTCGGCTCTGTCTTTTGTGATTTTGGGCCTGAATTTGCGGTTCTTGATGTTGATGGA
GAGGAACCCCATACAGGCATCATTGCGTCTATCTCTAATGAGAACCAGGCATTTATTTCCTGTGTCGACG
ATGAGAGGCTTGAGTTTGAAGATGGTGACCTAGTTGTTTTCTCAGAAGTTGAGGGTATGACAGAATTGAA
TGATGGGAAACCAAGGAAGATAAAAAGTACACGGCCATATTCATTCACCCTTGATGAGGACACTACTAAC
TATGGAACATATGTGAAGGGTGGTATTGTCACTCAAGTGAAACAGCCAAAGTTACTGAATTTCAAGCCAT
TGAGGGAAGCGCTTAAGGATCCAGGGGATTTTCTATTTAGTGATTTCTCTAAGTTTGATCGGCCTCCACT
CCTTCACTTAGCATTCCAGGCACTTGATCATTTTAAAGCTGAAGCTGGCAGATTTCCTGTTGCTGGCTCA
GAAGAGGACGCTCAGAAGCTTATATCGATTGCCACAGCCATCAATACCGGGCAGGGTGATTTAAAGGTGG
AGAATGTTGATCAGAAGCTTCTAAGACACTTTTCCTTTGGAGCCAAGGCTGTCCTGAATCCTATGGCTGC
AATGTTTGGCGGTATTGTTGGACAGGAGGTTGTTAAAGCTTGCTCTGGAAAATTTCATCCTCTCTTCCAG
TTTTTCTACTTTGATTCAGTGGAGTCACTCCCCTCTGAACCTGTGGACTCGAGTGACTTTGCACCAAGAA
ACAGCCGGTATGATGCCCAAATATCTGTATTTGGGGCCAAGTTCCAGAAGAAACTTGAAGATGCTAAAGT
TTTCACAGTAGGGTCTGGTGCTCTTGGCTGTGAGTTCTTGAAAAATTTGGCTCTGATGGGGGTTTCTTGT
GGAAGCCAAGGGAAGCTGACAGTGACAGATGATGATATCATTGAGAAGAGTAACCTCAGTCGTCAATTTC
TGTTCCGTGACTGGAACATTGGACAGGCTAAATCCACAGTTGCTGCTTCGGCTGCTGCTGTTATAAATCC
TCGCTTCAACATTGAGGCCCTGCAAAACCGTGTTGGCGCGGAGACTGAGAATGTATTTGACGATGCCTTC
TGGGAGAACTTAACTGTTGTCGTCAATGCACTGGATAATGTTAATGCGAGGCTCTATGTTGATTCGAGGT
GCTTGTATTTCCAGAAGCCTCTCCTTGAGTCTGGAACTCTTGGTACAAAGTGCAACACACAGTCGGTTAT
CCCACATCTAACTGAAAATTACGGTGCCTCAAGGGACCCACCAGAGAAACAGGCCCCCATGTGTACAGTG
CATTCCTTCCCGCATAACATTGATCACTGTTTAACTTGGGCTCGCTCTGAGTTTGAGGGTCTGCTGGAGA
AAACTCCCGCTGAAGTGAATGCATATCTTTCTAGCCCAGTTGAGTACACTAACTCAATGATGAGTGCTGG
TGATGCTCAGGCGAGGGACACATTGGAGAGGATTGTTGAGTGCCTTGAAAAGGAGAAGTGTGAAACCTTC
CAAGACTGCTTAACCTGGGCACGACTGAGGTTTGAGGATTACTTTGTGAACCGTGTCAAGCAATTGATAT
ACACATTTCCTGAAGATGCTGCGACTAGTACCGGAGCTCCATTCTGGTCTGCTCCAAAAAGATTCCCTCG
TCCACTCCAGTACTCGTCGTCCGACCCAAGTCTCCTTAACTTTATCACAGCGACTGCTATTTTACGAGCA
GAGACATTTGGGATCCCGATACCTGAGTGGACTAAGAACCCAAAGGAAGCAGCAGAAGCTGTTGACAGAG
TGATAGTCCCAGACTTTGAGCCAAGGCAAGATGCAAAGATTGTGACTGATGAGAAAGCTACCACTTTAAC
CACTGCTTCGGTGGACGACGCTGCAGTCATCGACGATCTCATTGCTAAGATCGACCAGTGTAGGCATAAC
TTGTCGCCAGACTTCAGGATGAAACCTATTCAGTTCGAAAAGGATGATGATACAAACTATCACATGGATG
TGATAGCAGGACTAGCCAACATGAGGGCGAGAAATTACAGCATCCCTGAAGTGGACAAGCTGAAAGCAAA
GTTCATAGCAGGGAGAATCATCCCAGCCATTGCGACTTCAACAGCCATGGCTACTGGGCTGGTCTGCCTC
GAGCTGTACAAGGTCCTTGATGGAGGACATAAAGTGGAAGCTTACAGAAACACATTTGCCAACCTGGCAC
TTCCACTATTCTCCATGGCTGAACCACTTCCACCAAAGGTGGTGAAGCACCGTGACATGGCTTGGACAGT
TTGGGACAGATGGGTTCTCAAGGGAAACCCAACTCTTCGTGAGGTGTTGCAGTGGCTGGAGGACAAAGGG
CTTAGCGCATACAGCATCTCTTGTGGAAGCTGTCTACTGTTCAACAGTATGTTCACAAGGCACAAGGAGA
GGATGGACAAGAAGGTTGTGGATCTCGCTCGGGATGTTGCGAAAGTCGAGTTACCGCCTTATCGCAACCA
TCTTGATGTAGTGGTGGCTTGTGAGGATGAAGATGACAATGACGTCGATATTCCTCTCGTCTCTATCTAC
TTCAGGTGAGCTTACTATTAACTTTAAGAAGGAGATATACCATGTACCCATACGATGTTCCTGACTATGC
GGGCTATCCCTATGACGTCCCGGACTATGCAGGATTGTATCCATATGACGTTCCAGATTACGCCACTAGA
GCTGCTTACCCATACGATGTTCCTGACTATGCGGGCTATCCCTATGACGTCCCGGACTATGCAGGATTGT
ATCCATATGACGTTCCAGATTACGCAATGGCTAGTAATGAGAATCTACCACCCAATGTTATCAAGCAGCT
TGCCAAGGAGCTGAAGAGTCTTGACGAATCCCCTCCAGATGGCATCAAGGTTGTGGTAAATGACGAGGAT
TTCTCACAAATATGTGCTGATATTGAAGGACCAGTTGGTACTCCTTATGAGAACGGACTTTTCCGTATGA
AGTTGGCCTTGTCACATGATTTTCCACATTCGCCTCCCAAAGGCTACTTCATGACAAAGATTTTCCATCC
TAATGTTGCTTCTAATGGAGAGATATGTGTTAACACGCTTAAAAAAGATTGGAACCCTAGTCTTGGATTA
AGACATGTTCTCTCTGTTGTAAGGTGCTTATTAATCGAGCCATTTCCAGAATCTGCATTAAATGAACAAG
CTGGCAAGATGCTACTTGAAAACTATGACGAGTATGCGAGGCATGCTAGGCTTTACACAGGTATCCATGC
TAAACCAAAACCCAAGTTCAAGACAGGAGCAATCTCAGAGTCAACAACCGCTCTAAATGTTGGCCAGACG
AACAACGAGACGCCTGGTGCTGCTACTGCAATACCCTCTTCAATGACAGACATAAAGAGAGTAACAACGA
GTGCCCAAGACCAACAACACGTAGCTAATGTCGTTGTAGCAGCCTCTGCAAGTGTGGTCACTACGACGCA
AAAAAGGGAAGCAGGTTTGGCCAAGGTTCAGGCAGATAAGAAGAAGGTAGACGCTAGAAAGAAAAGCTTG
AAGAGACTATGAGCTTTTACGCTTTTAAGCCAGCCCCGACACCCGCCAACACCCGCTGACGCGCCCTGAC
GGGCTTGTCTGCTCCCGGCATCCGCTTACAGACAAGCTGTGACCGGGATGAGATCCGGCTGCTAACAAAG
CCCGAAAGGAAGCTGAGTTGGCTGCTGCCACCGCTGAGCAATAACTAGCATAACCCCTTGGGGCCTCTAA
ACGGGTCTTGAGGGGTTTTTTGCTGAAAGGAGGAACTATATCCGGAT
