Features (pLannotate 1.2.2; 25 found; start..end, strand, type, name):
   1004..1081    -  promoter       lacI promoter: lacI
   1089..1368    -  CDS            TcR (fragment): tetracycline efflux protein; tet; confers resistance to tetracycline
   1390..1408    +  promoter       T7 promoter: promoter for bacteriophage T7 RNA polymerase
   1409..1433    +  protein_bind   lac operator: The lac repressor binds to the lac operator to inhibit transcription in E. coli. This inhibition can be relieved by adding lactose or isopropyl-β-D-thiogalactopyranoside (IPTG). lac repressor encoded by lacI
   1454..1471    +  RBS            RBS (fragment): efficient ribosome binding site from bacteriophage T7 gene 10 (Olins and Rangwala, 1989)
   1486..1504    +  CDS            9xHis (fragment): 9xHis affinity tag
   1511..1738    +  CDS            UBIQ_AVESA: Experimental evidence at protein level: Swiss-Prot protein existence level 1. Ubiquitin exists either covalently attached to another protein, or free (unanchored). When covalently bound, it is conjugated to target proteins via an isopeptide bond either as a monomer (monoubiquitin), a polymer linked via different Lys residues of the ubiquitin (polyubiquitin chains) or a linear polymer linked via the initiator Met of the ubiquitin (linear polyubiquitin chains). Polyubiquitin chains, when attached to a target protein, have different functions depending on the Lys residue of the ubiquitin that is
   1750..1767    +  RBS            RBS (fragment): efficient ribosome binding site from bacteriophage T7 gene 10 (Olins and Rangwala, 1989)
   1774..5013    +  CDS            UBA1: UBE11_ARATH - Also known as MOS5. Experimental evidence at protein level: Swiss-Prot protein existence level 1. Activates ubiquitin by first adenylating its C-terminal glycine residue with ATP, and thereafter linking this residue to the side chain of a cysteine residue in E1, yielding a ubiquitin-E1 thioester and free AMP. From Arabidopsis thaliana (Mouse-ear cress).
   5025..5042    +  RBS            RBS (fragment): efficient ribosome binding site from bacteriophage T7 gene 10 (Olins and Rangwala, 1989)
   5052..5140    +  CDS            3xHA (fragment): three tandem HA epitope tags
   5154..5242    +  CDS            3xHA (fragment): three tandem HA epitope tags
   5244..5996    +  CDS            UBC22: UBC22_ARATH - Experimental evidence at protein level: Swiss-Prot protein existence level 1. Accepts the ubiquitin from the E1 complex and catalyzes its covalent attachment to other proteins. From Arabidopsis thaliana (Mouse-ear cress).
   6115..6164    +  CDS            SET1 (fragment): solubility-enhancement tag derived from T7 phage gene 10B
   6172..6219    +  terminator     T7 terminator: transcription terminator for bacteriophage T7 RNA polymerase
   6256..6684    +  rep_origin     f1 ori (sequence partly withheld): f1 bacteriophage origin of replication; arrow indicates direction of (+) strand synthesis
   6737..6794    +  promoter       AmpR promoter (fragment): bla
   6803..7618    -  CDS            KanR: aminoglycoside phosphotransferase; aph(3')-Ia; confers resistance to kanamycin in bacteria or G418 (Geneticin®) in eukaryotes
   7740..8328    +  rep_origin     ori: high-copy-number ColE1/pMB1/pBR322/pUC origin of replication
   8514..8653    -  misc_feature   bom: basis of mobility region from pBR322
   8755..8946    -  CDS            rop: Rop protein, which maintains plasmids at low copy number; rop
   8963..9343    +  CDS            YPB1_ECOLX: Protein predicted: Swiss-Prot protein existence level 4. From Escherichia coli.
   9415..9706    -  CDS            TcR (fragment): tetracycline efflux protein; tet; confers resistance to tetracycline
   9721..9742    -  protein_bind   CAP binding site: CAP binding activates transcription in the presence of cAMP. E. coli catabolite activator protein
   9755..1003    -  CDS            lacI (across the origin): lac repressor; lacI; The lac repressor binds to the lac operator to inhibit transcription in E. coli. This inhibition can be relieved by adding lactose or isopropyl-β-D-thiogalactopyranoside (IPTG).
>Addgene plasmid #104742 | pUG-313 | addgene full sequence | sequence record 205517 | Addgene NGS Result
GCGTATTGGGCGCCAGGGTGGTTTTTCTTTTCACCAGTGACACGGGCAACAGCTGATTGCCCTTCACCGC
CTGGCCCTGAGAGAGTTGCAGCAAGCGGTCCACGCTGGTTTGCCCCAGCAGGCGAAAATCCTGTTTGATG
GTGGTTAACGGCGGGATATAACATGAGCTGTCCTCGGTATCGTCGTATCCCACTACCGAGATATCCGCAC
CAACGCGCAGCCCGGACTCGGTAATGGCGCGCATTGCGCCCAGCGCCATCTGATCGTTGGCAACCAGCAT
CGCAGTGGGAACGATGCCCTCATTCAGCATTTGCATGGTTTGTTGAAAACCGGACATGGCACTCCAGTCG
CCTTCCCGTTCCGCTATCGGCTGAATTTGATTGCGAGTGAGATATTTATGCCAGCCAGCCAGACGCAGAC
GCGCCGAGACAGAACTTAATGGGCCCGCTAACAGCGCGATTTGCTGGTGACCCAATGCGACCAGATGCTC
CACGCCCAGTCGCGTACCGTCCTCATGGGAGAAAATAATACTGTTGATGGGTGTCTGGTCAGAGACATCA
AGAAATAACGCCGGAACATTAGTGCAGGCAGCTTCCACAGCAATGGCATCCTGGTCATCCAGCGGATAGT
TAATGATCAGCCCACTGACGCGTTGCGCGAGAAGATTGTGCACCGCCGCTTTACAGGCTTCGACGCCGCT
TCGTTCTACCATCGACACCACCACGCTGGCACCCAGTTGATCGGCGCGAGATTTAATCGCCGCGACAATT
TGCGACGGCGCGTGCAGGGCCAGACTGGAGGTGGCAACGCCAATCAGCAACGACTGTTTGCCCGCCAGTT
GTTGTGCCACGCGGTTGGGAATGTAATTCAGCTCCGCCATCGCCGCTTCCACTTTTTCCCGCGTTTTCGC
AGAAACGTGGCTGGCCTGGTTCACCACGCGGGAAACGGTCTGATAAGAGACACCGGCATACTCTGCGACA
TCGTATAACGTTACTGGTTTCACATTCACCACCCTGAATTGACTCTCTTCCGGGCGCTATCATGCCATAC
CGCGAAAGGTTTTGCGCCATTCGATGGTGTCCGGGATCTCGACGCTCTCCCTTATGCGACTCCTGCATTA
GGAAGCAGCCCAGTAGTAGGTTGAGGCCGTTGAGCACCGCCGCCGCAAGGAATGGTGCATGCAAGGAGAT
GGCGCCCAACAGTCCCCCGGCCACGGGGCCTGCCACCATACCCACGCCGAAACAAGCGCTCATGAGCCCG
AAGTGGCGAGCCCGATCTTCCCCATCGGTGATGTCGGCGATATAGGCGCCAGCAACCGCACCTGTGGCGC
CGGTGATGCCGGCCACGATGCGTCCGGCGTAGAGGATCGAGATCTCGATCCCGCGAAATTAATACGACTC
ACTATAGGGGAATTGTGAGCGGATAACAATTCCCCTCTAGAAATAATTTTGCCTTAACTTTAAGAAGGAG
ATATACCATGGGCAGCCACCACCACCACCACCACAGCGGAATGCAGATCTTTGTTAAGACTCTCACCGGA
AAGACAATCACCCTAGAGGTGGAAAGCTCCGACACCATCGACAACGTTAAGGCCAAGATCCAGGATAAGG
AGGGCATTCCTCCGGATCAGCAGAGGCTTATTTTCGCCGGCAAGCAGCTAGAGGATGGCCGTACGTTGGC
TGATTACAATATCCAGAAGGAATCCACCCTCCACTTGGTCCTCAGGCTCCGTGGTGGTTAAGCTTGCAAT
TAACTTTAAGAAGGAGATATACAATGCTTCACAAGCGAGCTAGTGAAGCTAACGATAAGAACGATAATAC
CATCATCGGTTCCGATTTAGCATCATCTAAGAAACGCCGTATCGATTTCACTGAATCTTCGTCTGATAAG
TCATCTTCGATTTTAGCTTCTGGTAGTAGCAGGGGTTTTCACGGCGATAGCGTCGTTCAGCAAATCGACA
TGGCTTTTGGTAATTCGAACCGTCAGGAGATTGATGAAGATCTGCACAGTCGCCAGCTCGCCGTCTATGG
TCGTGAGACTATGAGGCGTCTCTTTGCTTCCAATGTTCTCATCTCGGGGATGCACGGTCTTGGTGCCGAG
ATTGCCAAGAATCTTATACTTGCTGGTGTGAAGTCTGTGACCTTGCATGATGAAAGAGTTGTAGAGCTAT
GGGACTTATCAAGCAACTTTGTTTTCTCGGAGGATGATGTTGGCAAGAATAGAGCAGATGCTTCTGTTCA
GAAGTTACAGGATCTTAACAATGCTGTGGTTGTCTCTAGCTTGACCAAAAGCTTAAACAAAGAGGATCTT
TCTGGCTTCCAGGTTGTTGTATTCTCTGACATAAGCATGGAAAGAGCAATCGAATTTGATGACTATTGTC
ACAGCCATCAGCCTCCTATCGCTTTTGTCAAGGCTGATGTCAGGGGTCTTTTCGGCTCTGTCTTTTGTGA
TTTTGGGCCTGAATTTGCGGTTCTTGATGTTGATGGAGAGGAACCCCATACAGGCATCATTGCGTCTATC
TCTAATGAGAACCAGGCATTTATTTCCTGTGTCGACGATGAGAGGCTTGAGTTTGAAGATGGTGACCTAG
TTGTTTTCTCAGAAGTTGAGGGTATGACAGAATTGAATGATGGGAAACCAAGGAAGATAAAAAGTACACG
GCCATATTCATTCACCCTTGATGAGGACACTACTAACTATGGAACATATGTGAAGGGTGGTATTGTCACT
CAAGTGAAACAGCCAAAGTTACTGAATTTCAAGCCATTGAGGGAAGCGCTTAAGGATCCAGGGGATTTTC
TATTTAGTGATTTCTCTAAGTTTGATCGGCCTCCACTCCTTCACTTAGCATTCCAGGCACTTGATCATTT
TAAAGCTGAAGCTGGCAGATTTCCTGTTGCTGGCTCAGAAGAGGACGCTCAGAAGCTTATATCGATTGCC
ACAGCCATCAATACCGGGCAGGGTGATTTAAAGGTGGAGAATGTTGATCAGAAGCTTCTAAGACACTTTT
CCTTTGGAGCCAAGGCTGTCCTGAATCCTATGGCTGCAATGTTTGGCGGTATTGTTGGACAGGAGGTTGT
TAAAGCTTGCTCTGGAAAATTTCATCCTCTCTTCCAGTTTTTCTACTTTGATTCAGTGGAGTCACTCCCC
TCTGAACCTGTGGACTCGAGTGACTTTGCACCAAGAAACAGCCGGTATGATGCCCAAATATCTGTATTTG
GGGCCAAGTTCCAGAAGAAACTTGAAGATGCTAAAGTTTTCACAGTAGGGTCTGGTGCTCTTGGCTGTGA
GTTCTTGAAAAATTTGGCTCTGATGGGGGTTTCTTGTGGAAGCCAAGGGAAGCTGACAGTGACAGATGAT
GATATCATTGAGAAGAGTAACCTCAGTCGTCAATTTCTGTTCCGTGACTGGAACATTGGACAGGCTAAAT
CCACAGTTGCTGCTTCGGCTGCTGCTGTTATAAATCCTCGCTTCAACATTGAGGCCCTGCAAAACCGTGT
TGGCGCGGAGACTGAGAATGTATTTGACGATGCCTTCTGGGAGAACTTAACTGTTGTCGTCAATGCACTG
GATAATGTTAATGCGAGGCTCTATGTTGATTCGAGGTGCTTGTATTTCCAGAAGCCTCTCCTTGAGTCTG
GAACTCTTGGTACAAAGTGCAACACACAGTCGGTTATCCCACATCTAACTGAAAATTACGGTGCCTCAAG
GGACCCACCAGAGAAACAGGCCCCCATGTGTACAGTGCATTCCTTCCCGCATAACATTGATCACTGTTTA
ACTTGGGCTCGCTCTGAGTTTGAGGGTCTGCTGGAGAAAACTCCCGCTGAAGTGAATGCATATCTTTCTA
GCCCAGTTGAGTACACTAACTCAATGATGAGTGCTGGTGATGCTCAGGCGAGGGACACATTGGAGAGGAT
TGTTGAGTGCCTTGAAAAGGAGAAGTGTGAAACCTTCCAAGACTGCTTAACCTGGGCACGACTGAGGTTT
GAGGATTACTTTGTGAACCGTGTCAAGCAATTGATATACACATTTCCTGAAGATGCTGCGACTAGTACCG
GAGCTCCATTCTGGTCTGCTCCAAAAAGATTCCCTCGTCCACTCCAGTACTCGTCGTCCGACCCAAGTCT
CCTTAACTTTATCACAGCGACTGCTATTTTACGAGCAGAGACATTTGGGATCCCGATACCTGAGTGGACT
AAGAACCCAAAGGAAGCAGCAGAAGCTGTTGACAGAGTGATAGTCCCAGACTTTGAGCCAAGGCAAGATG
CAAAGATTGTGACTGATGAGAAAGCTACCACTTTAACCACTGCTTCGGTGGACGACGCTGCAGTCATCGA
CGATCTCATTGCTAAGATCGACCAGTGTAGGCATAACTTGTCGCCAGACTTCAGGATGAAACCTATTCAG
TTCGAAAAGGATGATGATACAAACTATCACATGGATGTGATAGCAGGACTAGCCAACATGAGGGCGAGAA
ATTACAGCATCCCTGAAGTGGACAAGCTGAAAGCAAAGTTCATAGCAGGGAGAATCATCCCAGCCATTGC
GACTTCAACAGCCATGGCTACTGGGCTGGTCTGCCTCGAGCTGTACAAGGTCCTTGATGGAGGACATAAA
GTGGAAGCTTACAGAAACACATTTGCCAACCTGGCACTTCCACTATTCTCCATGGCTGAACCACTTCCAC
CAAAGGTGGTGAAGCACCGTGACATGGCTTGGACAGTTTGGGACAGATGGGTTCTCAAGGGAAACCCAAC
TCTTCGTGAGGTGTTGCAGTGGCTGGAGGACAAAGGGCTTAGCGCATACAGCATCTCTTGTGGAAGCTGT
CTACTGTTCAACAGTATGTTCACAAGGCACAAGGAGAGGATGGACAAGAAGGTTGTGGATCTCGCTCGGG
ATGTTGCGAAAGTCGAGTTACCGCCTTATCGCAACCATCTTGATGTAGTGGTGGCTTGTGAGGATGAAGA
TGACAATGACGTCGATATTCCTCTCGTCTCTATCTACTTCAGGTGAGCTTACTATTAACTTTAAGAAGGA
GATATACCATGTACCCATACGATGTTCCTGACTATGCGGGCTATCCCTATGACGTCCCGGACTATGCAGG
ATTGTATCCATATGACGTTCCAGATTACGCCACTAGAGCTGCTTACCCATACGATGTTCCTGACTATGCG
GGCTATCCCTATGACGTCCCGGACTATGCAGGATTGTATCCATATGACGTTCCAGATTACGCAATGGCTA
GTAATGAGAATCTACCACCCAATGTTATCAAGCAGCTTGCCAAGGAGCTGAAGAGTCTTGACGAATCCCC
TCCAGATGGCATCAAGGTTGTGGTAAATGACGAGGATTTCTCACAAATATGTGCTGATATTGAAGGACCA
GTTGGTACTCCTTATGAGAACGGACTTTTCCGTATGAAGTTGGCCTTGTCACATGATTTTCCACATTCGC
CTCCCAAAGGCTACTTCATGACAAAGATTTTCCATCCTAATGTTGCTTCTAATGGAGAGATATGTGTTAA
CACGCTTAAAAAAGATTGGAACCCTAGTCTTGGATTAAGACATGTTCTCTCTGTTGTAAGGTGCTTATTA
ATCGAGCCATTTCCAGAATCTGCATTAAATGAACAAGCTGGCAAGATGCTACTTGAAAACTATGACGAGT
ATGCGAGGCATGCTAGGCTTTACACAGGTATCCATGCTAAACCAAAACCCAAGTTCAAGACAGGAGCAAT
CTCAGAGTCAACAACCGCTCTAAATGTTGGCCAGACGAACAACGAGACGCCTGGTGCTGCTACTGCAATA
CCCTCTTCAATGACAGACATAAAGAGAGTAACAACGAGTGCCCAAGACCAACAACACGTAGCTAATGTCG
TTGTAGCAGCCTCTGCAAGTGTGGTCACTACGACGCAAAAAAGGGAAGCAGGTTTGGCCAAGGTTCAGGC
AGATAAGAAGAAGGTAGACGCTAGAAAGAAAAGCTTGAAGAGACTATGAGCTTTTACGCTTTTAAGCCAG
CCCCGACACCCGCCAACACCCGCTGACGCGCCCTGACGGGCTTGTCTGCTCCCGGCATCCGCTTACAGAC
AAGCTGTGACCGGGATGAGATCCGGCTGCTAACAAAGCCCGAAAGGAAGCTGAGTTGGCTGCTGCCACCG
CTGAGCAATAACTAGCATAACCCCTTGGGGCCTCTAAACGGGTCTTGAGGGGTTTTTTGCTGAAAGGAGG
AACTATATCCGGATTGGCGAATGGG
[124 nt withheld, positions 6256-6379]
C
[91 nt withheld, positions 6381-6471]
A
[49 nt withheld, positions 6473-6521]
CCTTTGACGTTGGAGTCCACGTTCTTT
[37 nt withheld, positions 6549-6585]
ACCCTATCTCGGTCTATTCTTTTGATTTATAAGGGATTTTGCCGATTTCGGCCTATTGGTTAAAAAATGA
GCTGATTTAACAAAAATTTAACGCGAATTTTAACAAAATATTAACGCTTACAATTTAGGTGGCACTTTTC
GGGGAAATGTGCGCGGAACCCCTATTTGTTTATTTTTCTAAATACATTCAAATATGTATCCGCTCATGAA
TTAATTCTTAGAAAAACTCATCGAGCATCAAATGAAACTGCAATTTATTCATATCAGGATTATCAATACC
ATATTTTTGAAAAAGCCGTTTCTGTAATGAAGGAGAAAACTCACCGAGGCAGTTCCATAGGATGGCAAGA
TCCTGGTATCGGTCTGCGATTCCGACTCGTCCAACATCAATACAACCTATTAATTTCCCCTCGTCAAAAA
TAAGGTTATCAAGTGAGAAATCACCATGAGTGACGACTGAATCCGGTGAGAATGGCAAAAGTTTATGCAT
TTCTTTCCAGACTTGTTCAACAGGCCAGCCATTACGCTCGTCATCAAAATCACTCGCATCAACCAAACCG
TTATTCATTCGTGATTGCGCCTGAGCGAGTCGAAATACGCGATCGCTGTTAAAAGGACAATTACAAACAG
GAATCGAATGCAACCGGCGCAGGAACACTGCCAGCGCATCAACAATATTTTCACCTGAATCAGGATATTC
TTCTAATACCTGGAATGCTGTTTTCCCGGGGATCGCAGTGGTGAGTAACCATGCATCATCAGGAGTACGG
ATAAAATGCTTGATGGTCGGAAGAGGCATAAATTCCGTCAGCCAGTTTAGTCTGACCATCTCATCTGTAA
CATCATTGGCAACGCTACCTTTGCCATGTTTCAGAAACAACTCTGGCGCATCGGGCTTCCCATACAATCG
ATAGATTGTCGCACCTGATTGCCCGACATTATCGCGAGCCCATTTATACCCATATAAATCAGCATCCATG
TTGGAATTTAATCGCGGCCTAGAGCAAGACGTTTCCCGTTGAATATGGCTCATAACACCCCTTGTATTAC
TGTTTATGTAAGCAGACAGTTTTATTGTTCATGACCAAAATCCCTTAACGTGAGTTTTCGTTCCACTGAG
CGTCAGACCCCGTAGAAAAGATCAAAGGATCTTCTTGAGATCCTTTTTTTCTGCGCGTAATCTGCTGCTT
GCAAACAAAAAAACCACCGCTACCAGCGGTGGTTTGTTTGCCGGATCAAGAGCTACCAACTCTTTTTCCG
AAGGTAACTGGCTTCAGCAGAGCGCAGATACCAAATACTGTCCTTCTAGTGTAGCCGTAGTTAGGCCACC
ACTTCAAGAACTCTGTAGCACCGCCTACATACCTCGCTCTGCTAATCCTGTTACCAGTGGCTGCTGCCAG
TGGCGATAAGTCGTGTCTTACCGGGTTGGACTCAAGACGATAGTTACCGGATAAGGCGCAGCGGTCGGGC
TGAACGGGGGGTTCGTGCACACAGCCCAGCTTGGAGCGAACGACCTACACCGAACTGAGATACCTACAGC
GTGAGCTATGAGAAAGCGCCACGCTTCCCGAAGGGAGAAAGGCGGACAGGTATCCGGTAAGCGGCAGGGT
CGGAACAGGAGAGCGCACGAGGGAGCTTCCAGGGGGAAACGCCTGGTATCTTTATAGTCCTGTCGGGTTT
CGCCACCTCTGACTTGAGCGTCGATTTTTGTGATGCTCGTCAGGGGGGCGGAGCCTATGGAAAAACGCCA
GCAACGCGGCCTTTTTACGGTTCCTGGCCTTTTGCTGGCCTTTTGCTCACATGTTCTTTCCTGCGTTATC
CCCTGATTCTGTGGATAACCGTATTACCGCCTTTGAGTGAGCTGATACCGCTCGCCGCAGCCGAACGACC
GAGCGCAGCGAGTCAGTGAGCGAGGAAGCGGAAGAGCGCCTGATGCGGTATTTTCTCCTTACGCATCTGT
GCGGTATTTCACACCGCAATGGTGCACTCTCAGTACAATCTGCTCTGATGCCGCATAGTTAAGCCAGTAT
ACACTCCGCTATCGCTACGTGACTGGGTCATGGCTGCGCCCCGACACCCGCCAACACCCGCTGACGCGCC
CTGACGGGCTTGTCTGCTCCCGGCATCCGCTTACAGACAAGCTGTGACCGACTCCGGGAGCTGCATGTGT
CAGAGGTTTTCACCGTCATCACCGAAACGCGCGAGGCAGCTGCGGTAAAGCTCATCAGCGTGGTCGTGAA
GCGATTCACAGATGTCTGCCTGTTCATCCGCGTCCAGCTCGTTGAGTTTCTCCAGAAGCGTTAATGTCTG
GCTTCTGATAAAGCGGGCCATGTTAAGGGCGGTTTTTTCCTGTTTGGTCACTGATGCCTCCGTGTAAGGG
GGATTTCTGTTCATGGGGGTAATGATACCGATGAAACGAGAGAGGATGCTCACGATACGGGTTACTGATG
ATGAACATGCCCGGTTACTGGAACGTTGTGAGGGTAAACAACTGGCGGTATGGATGCGGCGGGACCAGAG
AAAAATCACTCAGGGTCAATGCCAGCGCTTCGTTAATACAGATGTAGGTGTTCCACAGGGTAGCCAGCAG
CATCCTGCGATGCAGATCCGGAACATAATGGTGCAGGGCGCTGACTTCCGCGTTTCCAGACTTTACGAAA
CACGGAAACCCAAGACCATTCATGTTGTTGCTCAGGTCGCAGACGTTTTGCAGCAGCAGTCGCTTCACGT
TCGCTCGCGTATCGGTGATTCATTCTGCTAACCAGTAAGGCAACCCCGCCAGCCTAGCCGGGTCCTCAAC
GACAGGAGCACGATCATGCGCACCCGTGGGGCCGCCATGCCGGCGATAATGGCCTGCTTCTCGCCGAAAC
GTTTGGTGGCGGGACCAGTGACGAAGGCTTGAGCGAGGGCGTGCAAGATTCCGAATACCGCAAGCGACAG
GCCGATCATCGTCGCGCTCCAGCGAAAGCGGTCCTCGCCGAAAATGACCCAGAGCGCTGCCGGCACCTGT
CCTACGAGTTGCATGATAAAGAACACAGTCATAAGTGCGGCGACGATAGTCATGCCCCGCGCCCACCGGA
AGGAGCTGACTGGGTTGAAGGCTCTCAAGGGCATCGGTCGAGATCCCGGTGCCTAATGAGTGAGCTAACT
TACATTAATTGCGTTGCGCTCACTGCCCGCTTTCCAGTCGGGAAACCTGTCGTGCCAGCTGCATTAATGA
ATCGGCCAACGCGCGGGGAGAGGCGGTTT
